>Addgene plasmid #98680 | RNAPII_CTD27-52_del1961-1970 | addgene full sequence | sequence record 189293 | Addgene NGS Result
TAATACGACTCACTATAGGGGAATTGTGAGCGGATAACAATTCCCCTCTAGAAATAATTTTGTTTAACTT
TTGAAGGAGATATACCATGGGCAGCGATAAGATCCACCACCACCATCATCATGAGAATCTGTATTTTCAA
GGTCATATGAGCCCGAATTACACGCCGACCTCGCCGAACTATTCTCCTACCTCCCCGAGCTATAGCCCTA
CTAGCCCGAGCTACTCCCCGACCAGCCCAAGCTACAGCCCGAGCTCCCCGCGTTACACGCCGCAGAGCCC
GACCTATACGCCGAGCTCTCCGAGCTATTCCCCGAGCAGCCCGTCTTATAGCCCGGCGAGCCCGAAATAT
ACCCCAACCTCTCCGTCTTACAGCCCGTCCAGCCCGGAATACACTCCGACGTCCCCGAAATACAGCCCGA
CTTCGCCGAAATATTCCCCGACCTCCCCGAAGTATAGCCCAACCAGCCCGACGTACAGCCCGACCACCCC
GAAGTACAGCCCAACGTCGCCGACGTATTCGCCTACCAGCCCGGTTTACACCCCGACCTCTCCGAAATAC
TCCCCTACGAGCCCGACTTACTCTCCGACTAGCCCGAAGTACTCTCCAACCTCCCCGACCTACAGCCCTA
CCAGCCCAAAGGGCAGCACCTATTCACCGACGAGCCCGGGTTACTCGCCGACCAGCCCTACCTACAGCCT
GACCAGCCCAGCGTAGAGCCCGGACGATAGCGACGAAGAGAACTAATAACTCGAGCCCCCTAGCATAACC
CCTTGGGGCCTCTAAACGGGTCTTGAGGGGTTTTTTGCCCCTGAGACGCGTCAATCGAGTTCGTACCTAA
GGGCGACACCCCCTAATTAGCCCGGGCGAAAGGCCCAGTCTTTCGACTGAGCCTTTCGTTTTATTTGATG
CCTGGCAGTTCCCTACTCTCGCATGGGGAGTCCCCACACTACCATCGGCGCTACGGCGTTTCACTTCTGA
GTTCGGCATGGGGTCAGGTGGGACCACCGCGCTACTGCCGCCAGGCAAACAAGGGGTGTTATGAGCCATA
TTCAGGTATAAATGGGCTCGCGATAATGTTCAGAATTGGTTAATTGGTTGTAACACTGACCCCTATTTGT
TTATTTTTCTAAATACATTCAAATATGTATCCGCTCATGAGACAATAACCCTGATAAATGCTTCAATAAT
ATTGAAAAAGGAAGAATATGAGCCATATTCAACGGGAAACGTCGAGGCCGCGATTAAATTCCAACATGGA
TGCTGATTTATATGGGTATAAATGGGCTCGCGATAATGTCGGGCAATCAGGTGCGACAATCTATCGCTTG
TATGGGAAGCCCGATGCGCCAGAGTTGTTTCTGAAACATGGCAAAGGTAGCGTTGCCAATGATGTTACAG
ATGAGATGGTCAGACTAAACTGGCTGACGGAATTTATGCCACTTCCGACCATCAAGCATTTTATCCGTAC
TCCTGATGATGCATGGTTACTCACCACTGCGATCCCCGGAAAAACAGCGTTCCAGGTATTAGAAGAATAT
CCTGATTCAGGTGAAAATATTGTTGATGCGCTGGCAGTGTTCCTGCGCCGGTTGCACTCGATTCCTGTTT
GTAATTGTCCTTTTAACAGCGATCGCGTATTTCGCCTCGCTCAGGCGCAATCACGAATGAATAACGGTTT
GGTTGATGCGAGTGATTTTGATGACGAGCGTAATGGCTGGCCTGTTGAACAAGTCTGGAAAGAAATGCAT
AAACTTTTGCCATTCTCACCGGATTCAGTCGTCACTCATGGTGATTTCTCACTTGATAACCTTATTTTTG
ACGAGGGGAAATTAATAGGTTGTATTGATGTTGGACGAGTCGGAATCGCAGACCGATACCAGGATCTTGC
CATCCTATGGAACTGCCTCGGTGAGTTTTCTCCTTCATTACAGAAACGGCTTTTTCAAAAATATGGTATT
GATAATCCTGATATGAATAAATTGCAATTTCATTTGATGCTCGATGAGTTTTTCTAAGCGGCGCGCCATC
GAATGGCGCAAAACCTTTCGCGGTATGGCATGATAGCGCCCGGAAGAGAGTCAATTCAGGGTGGTGAATA
TGAAACCAGTAACGTTATACGATGTCGCAGAGTATGCCGGTGTCTCTTATCAGACCGTTTCCCGCGTGGT
GAACCAGGCCAGCCACGTTTCTGCGAAAACGCGGGAAAAAGTGGAAGCGGCGATGGCGGAGCTGAATTAC
ATTCCCAACCGCGTGGCACAACAACTGGCGGGCAAACAGTCGTTGCTGATTGGCGTTGCCACCTCCAGTC
TGGCCCTGCACGCGCCGTCGCAAATTGTCGCGGCGATTAAATCTCGCGCCGATCAACTGGGTGCCAGCGT
GGTGGTGTCGATGGTAGAACGAAGCGGCGTCGAAGCCTGTAAAGCGGCGGTGCACAATCTTCTCGCGCAA
CGCGTCAGTGGGCTGATCATTAACTATCCGCTGGATGACCAGGATGCCATTGCTGTGGAAGCTGCCTGCA
CTAATGTTCCGGCGTTATTTCTTGATGTCTCTGACCAGACACCCATCAACAGTATTATTTTCTCCCATGA
GGACGGTACGCGACTGGGCGTGGAGCATCTGGTCGCATTGGGTCACCAGCAAATCGCGCTGTTAGCGGGC
CCATTAAGTTCTGTCTCGGCGCGTCTGCGTCTGGCTGGCTGGCATAAATATCTCACTCGCAATCAAATTC
AGCCGATAGCGGAACGGGAAGGCGACTGGAGTGCCATGTCCGGTTTTCAACAAACCATGCAAATGCTGAA
TGAGGGCATCGTTCCCACTGCGATGCTGGTTGCCAACGATCAGATGGCGCTGGGCGCAATGCGCGCCATT
ACCGAGTCCGGGCTGCGCGTTGGTGCGGATATCTCGGTAGTGGGATACGACGATACCGAAGATAGCTCAT
GTTATATCCCGCCGTTAACCACCATCAAACAGGATTTTCGCCTGCTGGGGCAAACCAGCGTGGACCGCTT
GCTGCAACTCTCTCAGGGCCAGGCGGTGAAGGGCAATCAGCTGTTGCCAGTCTCACTGGTGAAAAGAAAA
ACCACCCTGGCGCCCAATACGCAAACCGCCTCTCCCCGCGCGTTGGCCGATTCATTAATGCAGCTGGCAC
GACAGGTTTCCCGACTGGAAAGCGGGCAGTGACTCATGACCAAAATCCCTTAACGTGAGTTACGCGCGCG
TCGTTCCACTGAGCGTCAGACCCCGTAGAAAAGATCAAAGGATCTTCTTGAGATCCTTTTTTTCTGCGCG
TAATCTGCTGCTTGCAAACAAAAAAACCACCGCTACCAGCGGTGGTTTGTTTGCCGGATCAAGAGCTACC
AACTCTTTTTCCGAAGGTAACTGGCTTCAGCAGAGCGCAGATACCAAATACTGTTCTTCTAGTGTAGCCG
TAGTTAGCCCACCACTTCAAGAACTCTGTAGCACCGCCTACATACCTCGCTCTGCTAATCCTGTTACCAG
TGGCTGCTGCCAGTGGCGATAAGTCGTGTCTTACCGGGTTGGACTCAAGACGATAGTTACCGGATAAGGC
GCAGCGGTCGGGCTGAACGGGGGGTTCGTGCACACAGCCCAGCTTGGAGCGAACGACCTACACCGAACTG
AGATACCTACAGCGTGAGCTATGAGAAAGCGCCACGCTTCCCGAAGGGAGAAAGGCGGACAGGTATCCGG
TAAGCGGCAGGGTCGGAACAGGAGAGCGCACGAGGGAGCTTCCAGGGGGAAACGCCTGGTATCTTTATAG
TCCTGTCGGGTTTCGCCACCTCTGACTTGAGCGTCGATTTTTGTGATGCTCGTCAGGGGGGCGGAGCCTA
TGGAAAAACGCCAGCAACGCGGCCTTTTTACGGTTCCTGGCCTTTTGCTGGCCTTTTGCTCACATGTTCT
TTCCTGCGTTATCCCCTGATTCTGTGGATAACCGTATTACCGCCTTTGAGTGAGCTGATACCGCTCGCCG
CAGCCGAACGACCGAGCGCAGCGAGTCAGTGAGCGAGGAAGCGGAAGGCGAGAGTAGGGAACTGCCAGGC
ATCAAACTAAGCAGAAGGCCCCTGACGGATGGCCTTTTTGCGTTTCTACAAACTCTTTCTGTGTTGTAAA
ACGACGGCCAGTCTTAAGCTCGGGCCCCCTGGGCGGTTCTGATAACGAGTAATCGTTAATCCGCAAATAA
CGTAAAAACCCGCTTCGGCGGGTTTTTTTATGGGGGGAGTTTAGGGAAAGAGCATTTGTCAGAATATTTA
AGGGCGCCTGTCACTTTGCTTGATATATGAGAATTATTTAACCTTATAAATGAGAAAAAAGCAACGCACT
TTAAATAAGATACGTTGCTTTTTCGATTGATGAACACCTATAATTAAACTATTCATCTATTATTTATGAT
TTTTTGTATATACAATATTTCTAGTTTGTTAAAGAGAATTAAGAAAATAAATCTCGAAAATAATAAAGGG
AAAATCAGTTTTTGATATCAAAATTATACATGTCAACGATAATACAAAATATAATACAAACTATAAGATG
TTATCAGTATTTATTATGCATTTAGAATAAATTTTGTGTCGCCCTTCCGCGAAAT
Features (pLannotate 1.2.2; 13 found; start..end, strand, type, name):
      1..19      +  promoter       T7 promoter: promoter for bacteriophage T7 RNA polymerase
     20..44      +  protein_bind   lac operator: The lac repressor binds to the lac operator to inhibit transcription in E. coli. This inhibition can be relieved by adding lactose or isopropyl-β-D-thiogalactopyranoside (IPTG). lac repressor encoded by lacI
    760..807     +  terminator     T7 terminator: transcription terminator for bacteriophage T7 RNA polymerase
    867..907     -  terminator     rrnB T1 terminator (fragment): transcription terminator T1 from the E. coli rrnB gene
    909..1024    -  ncRNA          5S rRNA: Accession: RF00001 - 5S ribosomal RNA
   1055..1079    +  CDS            KanR (fragment): aminoglycoside phosphotransferase; aph(3')-Ia; confers resistance to kanamycin in bacteria or G418 (Geneticin®) in eukaryotes
   1109..1205    +  promoter       AmpR promoter (fragment): bla
   1208..2017    +  CDS            KanR: aminoglycoside phosphotransferase; aph(3')-Ia; confers resistance to kanamycin in bacteria or G418 (Geneticin®) in eukaryotes
   2026..2099    +  promoter       lacI promoter (fragment): lacI
   2100..3179    +  CDS            lacI: LACI_ECOLI - Experimental evidence at protein level: Swiss-Prot protein existence level 1. Repressor of the lactose operon. Binds allolactose as an inducer. From Escherichia coli (strain K12).
   3268..3856    +  rep_origin     ori: high-copy-number ColE1/pMB1/pBR322/pUC origin of replication
   4081..4098    +  terminator     rrnB T2 terminator (fragment): transcription terminator T2 from the E. coli rrnB gene
   4123..4142    -  CDS            lacZα (fragment): LacZα fragment of β-galactosidase; lacZ fragment
