[The description below was written by a language model from this plasmid's Addgene catalogue record and pLannotate feature annotations shown in this document.]
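Description:
RNAPII_CTD27-52_del1961-1970 is a bacterial expression plasmid built on the pJ411 backbone for producing a fragment of the human RNA polymerase II C-terminal domain (from POLR2A, the largest subunit, RPB1) in E. coli. The name suggests the insert covers heptad repeats 27 to 52 of the CTD, though the record does not spell this out. It carries a deletion of residues 1961-1970, and the protein is fused to an N-terminal 6xHis tag supplied by the backbone, allowing purification by metal affinity chromatography. The sequenced plasmid is 4,605 nt, is maintained at high copy through a ColE1/pUC-type origin, and is selected with kanamycin via an aph(3')-Ia (KanR) gene that appears to be driven by a fragment of the AmpR promoter.

Expression follows the standard T7/lac arrangement. A T7 promoter is immediately followed by a lac operator, and a T7 terminator lies roughly 700 nt downstream. The annotation tool did not label the open reading frame in this interval, but this is where the His-tagged CTD coding sequence would be expected to sit. A plasmid-borne lacI gene with its own promoter supplies lac repressor, which keeps transcription off until IPTG is added in a host that provides T7 RNA polymerase. Fragments of the rrnB T1 and T2 terminators flank the other parts of the backbone and likely insulate them from read-through transcription, while the short lacZα and extra KanR fragments appear to be backbone remnants.

The associated publication examines how lysines in the CTD contribute to its recruitment to TAF15 fibrils. This deletion variant therefore probably served as a recombinant protein source for comparing CTD variants in such in vitro studies.
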