Addgene plasmid #98680: RNAPII_CTD27-52_del1961-1970
Purpose: Expresses 6xHis-tagged C-terminal domain of RNA polymerase II with del1961-1970
Depositing lab: Nicolas Fawzi. Depositing organization: Brown University. Publication: Lysines in the RNA Polymerase II C-Terminal Domain Contribute to TAF15 Fibril Recruitment. Janke AM, Seo DH, Rahmanian V, Conicella AE, Mathews KL, Burke KA, Mittal J, Fawzi NL. Biochemistry. 2017 Oct 11. doi: 10.1021/acs.biochem.7b00310. PubMed 28945358.
Backbone
  Vector backbone: pJ411
  Vector type: Bacterial Expression
Growth in bacteria
  Bacterial resistance: Kanamycin, 50 μg/mL
  Growth temperature: 37°C
  Growth strain: DH5alpha
  Copy number: High Copy
Gene/Insert
  Gene/Insert name: RNA polymerase II C-terminal domain
  Species: H. sapiens (human)
  Mutation: del1961-1970
  Entrez Gene: POLR2A (a.k.a. NEDHIB, POLR2, POLRA, RPB1, RPBh1, RPO2, RPOL2, RpIILS, hRPB220, hsRPB1)
  Tag / fusion protein: 6xHis (N terminal on backbone)
  Cloning method: Restriction Enzyme; 5′ cloning site Unknown (unknown if destroyed); 3′ cloning site Unknown (unknown if destroyed)
Terms and licenses: Academic/Nonprofit Terms; Industry Terms: Not Available to Industry
How to cite: RNAPII_CTD27-52_del1961-1970 was a gift from Nicolas Fawzi (Addgene plasmid # 98680 ; http://n2t.net/addgene:98680 ; RRID:Addgene_98680)
